>Addgene plasmid #145731 | pGBW-m4046835 | depositor full sequence | sequence record 287908 | Full Sequence
GATCTCGATCCCGCGAAATTAATACGACTCACTATAGGGGAATTGTGAGCGGATAACAATTCCCCTCTAG
AAATAATTTTGTTTAACTTTAAGAAGGAGACTCTTCTATGGCTGAGAATGTCACGGGTTTATTTAAGGAC
TGTTCGAAAGTGATCACTGGGCTTCACCCAACCCAGGCCCCTACTCATCTGAGTGTTGATACCAAATTCA
AAACCGAAGGCCTGTGCGTTGACATTCCCGGCATCCCGAAAGATATGACTTATAGGCGGCTCATATCTAT
GATGGGTTTCAAGATGAACTACCAAGTAAACGGCTACCCGAACATGTTCATCACACGTGAAGAAGCGATT
CGTCACGTACGCGCATGGATCGGTTTTGACGTTGAAGGATGCCACGCTACCCGTGAGGCGGTGGGTACTA
ATCTGCCGCTGCAACTGGGATTCTCTACCGGCGTTAACCTGGTCGCTGTTCCGACAGGGTATGTTGATAC
TCCAAACAACACGGACTTTTCACGTGTAAGCGCTAAACCGCCGCCGGGCGATCAGTTCAAACATCTAATC
CCTTTGATGTACAAAGGCCTGCCGTGGAACGTGGTCCGAATTAAGATCGTGCAGATGCTTTCCGATACCC
TCAAAAACCTGAGCGACCGCGTAGTATTCGTTCTGTGGGCCCATGGTTTTGAACTGACTTCCATGAAGTA
CTTCGTGAAAATAGGTCCAGAGCGCACCTGTTGCCTTTGCGATCGTCGCGCAACCTGTTTTAGCACTGCT
TCGGACACGTATGCGTGCTGGCACCACTCTATTGGCTTCGACTACGTCTACAATCCTTTCATGATCGACG
TTCAGCAGTGGGGCTTCACCGGTAACCTGCAATCTAACCACGATCTGTATTGCCAGGTTCACGGTAACGC
TCATGTCGCGTCTTGCGATGCAATTATGACTCGTTGCCTGGCTGTGCACGAATGCTTCGTTAAACGCGTA
GACTGGACCATCGAATATCCGATCATCGGTGATGAACTGAAAATCAATGCAGCCTGTCGGAAAGTACAGC
ATATGGTTGTTAAGGCTGCTCTGCTGGCAGACAAATTTCCGGTGCTGCATGACATTGGCAACCCTAAAGC
TATCAAATGCGTTCCCCAGGCGGATGTAGAATGGAAATTCTACGACGCGCAACCATGCTCCGATAAAGCC
TACAAGATTGAAGAACTGTTCTATTCATACGCAACACACAGCGACAAATTTACTGACGGGGTGTGTCTGT
TCTGGAACTGTAACGTTGACCGTTACCCGGCGAATAGCATCGTCTGCCGCTTTGATACGCGTGTTTTGTC
CAACCTGAACTTACCGGGTTGCGATGGTGGCTCCCTCTACGTGAACAAACACGCATTCCACACGCCCGCT
TTCGACAAAAGTGCTTTTGTGAACCTGAAGCAGCTGCCGTTCTTCTATTACTCTGATAGCCCGTGTGAGT
CTCACGGCAAGCAGGTAGTTTCGGATATCGACTACGTTCCGCTGAAAAGCGCCACCTGTATTACTCGTTG
CAACCTCGGTGGCGCTGTTTGCCGTCACCACGCAAACGAGTACCGCCTGTACCTGGATGCTTATAATATG
ATGATCTCCGCTGGCTTTTCCTTATGGGTTTACAAACAGTTCGACACCTATAACCTGTGGAACACTTTCA
CCCGTCTGCAAGAGAACCTGTACTTTCAAAGCGACTACAAGGATGATGATGACAAATAACCGGCTTATCG
GTCAGTTTCACCTGATTTACGTAAAAACCCGCTTCGGCGGGTTTTTGCTTTTGGAGGGGCAGAAAGATGA
ATGACTGTCCACGACGCTATACCCAAAAGAAATTGAGATCCTTTTTTTCTGCGCGTAATCTGCTGCTTGC
AAACAAAAAAACCACCGCTACCAGCGGTGGTTTGTTTGCCGGATCAAGAGCTACCAACTCTTTTTCCGAA
GGTAACTGGCTTCAGCAGAGCGCAGATACCAAATACTGTTCTTCTAGTGTAGCCGTAGTTAGGCCACCAC
TTCAAGAACTCTGTAGCACCGCCTACATACCTCGCTCTGCTAATCCTGTTACCAGTGGCTGCTGCCAGTG
GCGATAAGTCGTGTCTTACCGGGTTGGACTCAAGACGATAGTTACCGGATAAGGCGCAGCGGTCGGGCTG
AACGGGGGGTTCGTGCACACAGCCCAGCTTGGAGCGAACGACCTACACCGAACTGAGATACCTACAGCGT
GAGCTATGAGAAAGCGCCACGCTTCCCGAAGGGAGAAAGGCGGACAGGTATCCGGTAAGCGGCAGGGTCG
GAACAGGAGAGCGCACGAGGGAGCTTCCAGGGGGAAACGCCTGGTATCTTTATAGTCCTGTCGGGTTTCG
CCACCTCTGACTTGAGCGTCGATTTTTGTGATGCTCGTCAGGGGGGCGGAGCCTATGGAAATTGATCGGG
CACGTAAGAGGTTCCAACTTTCACCATAATGAAATAAGATCACTACCGGGCGTATTTTTTGAGTTATCGA
GATTTTCAGGAGCTAAGGAAGCTAAAATGGAGAAAAAAATCACTGGATATACCACCGTTGATATATCCCA
ATGGCATCGTAAAGAACATTTTGAGGCATTTCAGTCAGTTGCTCAATGTACCTATAACCAGACCGTTCAG
CTGGATATTACGGCCTTTTTAAAGACCGTAAAGAAAAATAAGCACAAGTTTTATCCGGCCTTTATTCACA
TTCTTGCCCGCCTGATGAATGCTCATCCGGAATTTCGTATGGCAATGAAAGACGGTGAGCTGGTGATATG
GGATAGTGTTCACCCTTGTTACACCGTTTTCCATGAGCAAACTGAAACGTTTTCATCGCTCTGGAGTGAA
TACCACGACGATTTCCGGCAGTTTCTACACATATATTCGCAAGATGTGGCGTGTTACGGTGAAAACCTGG
CCTATTTCCCTAAAGGGTTTATTGAGAATATGTTTTTCGTTTCAGCCAATCCCTGGGTGAGTTTCACCAG
TTTTGATTTAAACGTGGCCAATATGGACAACTTCTTCGCCCCCGTTTTCACCATGGGCAAATATTATACG
CAAGGCGACAAGGTGCTGATGCCGCTGGCGATTCAGGTTCATCATGCCGTTTGTGATGGCTTCCATGTCG
GCAGAATGCTTAATGAATTACAACAGTACTGCGATGAGTGGCAGGGCGGGGCGTAATTTGATATCGAGCT
CGCTTGGACTCCTGTTGATAGATCCAGTAATGACCTCAGAACTCCATCTGGATTTGTTCAGAACGCTCGG
TTGCCGCCGGGCGTTTTTTATTGGT
Features (pLannotate 1.2.2; 9 found; start..end, strand, type, name):
     20..38      +  promoter       T7 promoter: promoter for bacteriophage T7 RNA polymerase
     39..63      +  protein_bind   lac operator: The lac repressor binds to the lac operator to inhibit transcription in E. coli. This inhibition can be relieved by adding lactose or isopropyl-β-D-thiogalactopyranoside (IPTG). lac repressor encoded by lacI
     78..100     +  RBS            RBS: efficient ribosome binding site from bacteriophage T7 gene 10 (Olins and Rangwala, 1989)
    111..1706    +  CDS            rep (fragment): R1AB_SARS2 - Experimental evidence at protein level: Swiss-Prot protein existence level 1. [2'-O-methyltransferase]: Methyltransferase that mediates mRNA cap 2'-O-ribose methylation to the 5'-cap structure of viral mRNAs. N7-methyl guanosine cap is a prerequisite for binding of nsp16. Therefore plays an essential role in viral mRNAs cap methylation which is essential to evade immune system. From Severe acute respiratory syndrome coronavirus 2 (2019-nCoV) (SARS-CoV-2).
   1712..1735    +  CDS            3xFLAG (fragment): three tandem FLAG® epitope tags, followed by an enterokinase cleavage site
   1853..2441    +  rep_origin     ori: high-copy-number ColE1/pMB1/pBR322/pUC origin of replication
   2449..2546    +  promoter       cat promoter: promoter of the E. coli cat gene encoding chloramphenicol acetyltransferase
   2547..3203    +  CDS            cat: CAT_ECOLX - Experimental evidence at protein level: Swiss-Prot protein existence level 1. This enzyme is an effector of chloramphenicol resistance in bacteria. From Escherichia coli. This protein is used as a marker in many commonly used cloning vectors, such as pACYC184.
   3277..3311    +  terminator     lambda t0 terminator: minimal transcription terminator from phage lambda (Scholtissek and Grosse, 1987)
