[The description below was written by a language model from this plasmid's Addgene catalogue record and pLannotate feature annotations shown in this document.]
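Description:
pGBW-m4046835 is a compact bacterial expression plasmid of about 3.3 kb for producing the SARS-CoV-2 3'-to-5' exonuclease, one of the mature products of the viral ORF1ab replicase polyprotein, in E. coli. The minimal backbone (roughly 1.5 kb) consists of little more than a high-copy ColE1/pUC-type origin of replication and a chloramphenicol acetyltransferase gene driven by its own cat promoter, which provides chloramphenicol selection. A lambda t0 terminator follows the marker.

The roughly 1.6 kb insert is recorded as an E. coli recoded version of the viral sequence, meaning the codons were rewritten for the bacterial host. It sits behind a T7 promoter with an adjacent lac operator and the efficient ribosome binding site from phage T7 gene 10. Transcription therefore depends on T7 RNA polymerase, which must be supplied by the expression host. It can also be held off by lac repressor and induced with IPTG or lactose, but no lacI gene is annotated on the plasmid, so the repressor would have to come from the host as well. At the C terminus the backbone contributes a TEV protease cleavage site followed by a FLAG epitope, allowing immunodetection or affinity capture and subsequent tag removal. The feature table picks up only the FLAG portion, as a short fragment matching 3xFLAG.

The automated annotation labels the coding region generically as a fragment of the SARS-CoV-2 replicase polyprotein. The accompanying text about 2'-O-methyltransferase belongs to that polyprotein entry as a whole, not to this insert, which the catalogue identifies as the exonuclease. The construct is suited to recombinant production and purification of this viral enzyme for biochemical or structural work.
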