Addgene plasmid #145731: pGBW-m4046835
Purpose: Bacterial Expression plasmid for SARS-CoV-2 3'-to-5' exonuclease
Depositing lab: Ginkgo Bioworks & Benjie Chen.
Backbone
  Vector backbone: ori-013 - marker | cmR
  Backbone size w/o insert (bp): 1462
  Vector type: Bacterial Expression
Growth in bacteria
  Bacterial resistance: Chloramphenicol, 25 μg/mL
  Growth temperature: 30°C
  Growth strain: DH5alpha
  Copy number: High Copy
Gene/Insert
  Gene/Insert name: SARS-CoV-2 3'-to-5' exonuclease
  Species: Escherichia coli str. K-12 substr. MG1655; Severe acute respiratory syndrome coronavirus 2
  Insert size (bp): 1580
  Mutation: Escherichia coli recode 1
  Entrez Gene: ORF1ab (a.k.a. GU280_gp01)
  Promoter: Promoter | pT7 ; Operator | lacO ; RBS | T7_rbs ; Start Codon | ATG
  Tag / fusion protein: Cleavable TEV;FLAG_2 (C terminal on backbone)
  Cloning method: Unknown
Resource information
  A portion of this plasmid was derived from a plasmid made by: GinkgoBioworks
Depositor comments: NCBI Reference Sequence: YP_009725309.1
How to cite: pGBW-m4046835 was a gift from Ginkgo Bioworks & Benjie Chen (Addgene plasmid # 145731)
